>Addgene plasmid #216102 | pRDB_181 | addgene full sequence | sequence record 431379 | Addgene NGS Result
GTCGACGGATCGGGAGATCTCCCGATCCCCTATGGTGCACTCTCAGTACAATCTGCTCTGATGCCGCATA
GTTAAGCCAGTATCTGCTCCCTGCTTGTGTGTTGGAGGTCGCTGAGTAGTGCGCGAGCAAAATTTAAGCT
ACAACAAGGCAAGGCTTGACCGACAATTGCATGAAGAATCTGCTTAGGGTTAGGCGTTTTGCGCTGCTTC
GCGATGTACGGGCCAGATATACGCGTTGACATTGATTATTGACTAGTTATTAATAGTAATCAATTACGGG
GTCATTAGTTCATAGCCCATATATGGAGTTCCGCGTTACATAACTTACGGTAAATGGCCCGCCTGGCTGA
CCGCCCAACGACCCCCGCCCATTGACGTCAATAATGACGTATGTTCCCATAGTAACGCCAATAGGGACTT
TCCATTGACGTCAATGGGTGGAGTATTTACGGTAAACTGCCCACTTGGCAGTACATCAAGTGTATCATAT
GCCAAGTACGCCCCCTATTGACGTCAATGACGGTAAATGGCCCGCCTGGCATTATGCCCAGTACATGACC
TTATGGGACTTTCCTACTTGGCAGTACATCTACGTATTAGTCATCGCTATTACCATGGTGATGCGGTTTT
GGCAGTACATCAATGGGCGTGGATAGCGGTTTGACTCACGGGGATTTCCAAGTCTCCACCCCATTGACGT
CAATGGGAGTTTGTTTTGGCACCAAAATCAACGGGACTTTCCAAAATGTCGTAACAACTCCGCCCCATTG
ACGCAAATGGGCGGTAGGCGTGTACGGTGGGAGGTCTATATAAGCAGCGCGTTTTGCCTGTACTGGGTCT
CTCTGGTTAGACCAGATCTGAGCCTGGGAGCTCTCTGGCTAACTAGGGAACCCACTGCTTAAGCCTCAAT
AAAGCTTGCCTTGAGTGCTTCAAGTAGTGTGTGCCCGTCTGTTGTGTGACTCTGGTAACTAGAGATCCCT
CAGACCCTTTTAGTCAGTGTGGAAAATCTCTAGCAGTGGCGCCCGAACAGGGACTTGAAAGCGAAAGGGA
AACCAGAGGAGCTCTCTCGACGCAGGACTCGGCTTGCTGAAGCGCGCACGGCAAGAGGCGAGGGGCGGCG
ACTGGTGAGTACGCCAAAAATTTTGACTAGCGGAGGCTAGAAGGAGAGAGATGGGTGCGAGAGCGTCAGT
ATTAAGCGGGGGAGAATTAGATCGCGATGGGAAAAAATTCGGTTAAGGCCAGGGGGAAAGAAAAAATATA
AATTAAAACATATAGTATGGGCAAGCAGGGAGCTAGAACGATTCGCAGTTAATCCTGGCCTGTTAGAAAC
ATCAGAAGGCTGTAGACAAATACTGGGACAGCTACAACCATCCCTTCAGACAGGATCAGAAGAACTTAGA
TCATTATATAATACAGTAGCAACCCTCTATTGTGTGCATCAAAGGATAGAGATAAAAGACACCAAGGAAG
CTTTAGACAAGATAGAGGAAGAGCAAAACAAAAGTAAGACCACCGCACAGCAAGCGGCCGCTGATCTTCA
GACCTGGAGGAGGAGATATGAGGGACAATTGGAGAAGTGAATTATATAAATATAAAGTAGTAAAAATTGA
ACCATTAGGAGTAGCACCCACCAAGGCAAAGAGAAGAGTGGTGCAGAGAGAAAAAAGAGCAGTGGGAATA
GGAGCTTTGTTCCTTGGGTTCTTGGGAGCAGCAGGAAGCACTATGGGCGCAGCGTCAATGACGCTGACGG
TACAGGCCAGACAATTATTGTCTGGTATAGTGCAGCAGCAGAACAATTTGCTGAGGGCTATTGAGGCGCA
ACAGCATCTGTTGCAACTCACAGTCTGGGGCATCAAGCAGCTCCAGGCAAGAATCCTGGCTGTGGAAAGA
TACCTAAAGGATCAACAGCTCCTGGGGATTTGGGGTTGCTCTGGAAAACTCATTTGCACCACTGCTGTGC
CTTGGAATGCTAGTTGGAGTAATAAATCTCTGGAACAGATTTGGAATCACACGACCTGGATGGAGTGGGA
CAGAGAAATTAACAATTACACAAGCTTAATACACTCCTTAATTGAAGAATCGCAAAACCAGCAAGAAAAG
AATGAACAAGAATTATTGGAATTAGATAAATGGGCAAGTTTGTGGAATTGGTTTAACATAACAAATTGGC
TGTGGTATATAAAATTATTCATAATGATAGTAGGAGGCTTGGTAGGTTTAAGAATAGTTTTTGCTGTACT
TTCTATAGTGAATAGAGTTAGGCAGGGATATTCACCATTATCGTTTCAGACCCACCTCCCAACCCCGAGG
GGACCCGACAGGCCCGAAGGAATAGAAGAAGAAGGTGGAGAGAGAGACAGAGACAGATCCATTCGATTAG
TGAACGGATCGGCACTGCGTGCGCCAATTCTGCAGACAAATGGCAGTATTCATCCACAATTTTAAAAGAA
AAGGGGGGATTGGGGGGTACAGTGCAGGGGAAAGAATAGTAGACATAATAGCAACAGACATACAAACTAA
AGAATTACAAAAACAAATTACAAAAATTCAAAATTTTCGGGTTTATTACAGGGACAGCAGAGATCCAGTT
TGGTTAATTAAGGTACCGGGCAGAGGTCTCGCTTTTTTCGAGACAACACGGCTCCGGTGCCCGTCAGTGG
GCAGAGCGCACATCGCCCACAGTCCCCGAGAAGTTGGGGGGAGGGGTCGGCAATTGATCCGGTGCCTAGA
GAAGGTGGCGCGGGGTAAACTGGGAAAGTGATGTCGTGTACTGGCTCCGCCTTTTTCCCGAGGGTGGGGG
AGAACCGTATATAAGTGCAGTAGTCGCCGTGAACGTTCTTTTTCGCAACGGGTTTGCCGCCAGAACACAG
GTAAGTGCCGTGTGTGGTTCCCGCGGGCCTGGCCTCTTTACGGGTTATGGCCCTTGCGTGCCTTGAATTA
CTTCCACCTGGCTGCAGTACGTGATTCTTGATCCCGAGCTTCGGGTTGGAAGTGGGTGGGAGAGTTCGAG
GCCTTGCGCTTAAGGAGCCCCTTCGCCTCGTGCTTGAGTTGAGGCCTGGCCTGGGCGCTGGGGCCGCCGC
GTGCGAATCTGGTGGCACCTTCGCGCCTGTCTCGCTGCTTTCGATAAGTCTCTAGCCATTTAAAATTTTT
GATGACCTGCTGCGACGCTTTTTTTCTGGCAAGATAGTCTTGTAAATGCGGGCCAAGATCTGCACACTGG
TATTTCGGTTTTTGGGGCCGCGGGCGGCGACGGGGCCCGTGCGTCCCAGCGCACATGTTCGGCGAGGCGG
GGCCTGCGAGCGCGGCCACCGAGAATCGGACGGGGGTAGTCTCAAGCTGGCCGGCCTGCTCTGGTGCCTG
GCCTCGCGCCGCCGTGTATCGCCCCGCCCTGGGCGGCAAGGCTGGCCCGGTCGGCACCAGTTGCGTGAGC
GGAAAGATGGCCGCTTCCCGGCCCTGCTGCAGGGAGCTCAAAATGGAGGACGCGGCGCTCGGGAGAGCGG
GCGGGTGAGTCACCCACACAAAGGAAAAGGGCCTTTCCGTCCTCAGCCGTCGCTTCATGTGACTCCACGG
AGTACCGGGCGCCGTCCAGGCACCTCGATTAGTTCTCGAGCTTTTGGAGTACGTCGTCTTTAGGTTGGGG
GGAGGGGTTTTATGCGATGGAGTTTCCCCACACTGAGTGGGTGGAGACTGAAGTTAGGCCAGCTTGGCAC
TTGATGTAATTCTCCTTGGAATTTGCCCTTTTTGAGTTTGGATCTTGGTTCATTCTCAAGCCTCAGACAG
TGGTTCAAAGTTTTTTTCTTCCATTTCAGGTGTCGTGAAGGAGCCACCATGGCCAAACGGACAGCCGACG
GAAGCGAGTTCGAGTCACCAAAGAAGAAGCGGAAAGTCGGCAGCGACAAGAAGTACAGCATCGGCCTGGC
CATCGGCACCAACTCTGTGGGCTGGGCCGTGATCACCGACGAGTACAAGGTGCCCAGCAAGAAATTCAAG
GTGCTGGGCAACACCGACCGGCACAGCATCAAGAAGAACCTGATCGGAGCCCTGCTGTTCGACAGCGGCG
AAACAGCCGAGGCCACCCGGCTGAAGAGAACCGCCAGAAGAAGATACACCAGACGGAAGAACCGGATCTG
CTATCTGCAAGAGATCTTCAGCAACGAGATGGCCAAGGTGGACGACAGCTTCTTCCACAGACTGGAAGAG
TCCTTCCTGGTGGAAGAGGATAAGAAGCACGAGCGGCACCCCATCTTCGGCAACATCGTGGACGAGGTGG
CCTACCACGAGAAGTACCCCACCATCTACCACCTGAGAAAGAAACTGGTGGACAGCACCGACAAGGCCGA
CCTGCGGCTGATCTATCTGGCCCTGGCCCACATGATCAAGTTCCGGGGCCACTTCCTGATCGAGGGCGAC
CTGAACCCCGACAACAGCGACGTGGACAAGCTGTTCATCCAGCTGGTGCAGACCTACAACCAGCTGTTCG
AGGAAAACCCCATCAACGCTAGCGGCGTGGACGCCAAGGCCATCCTGTCTGCCAGACTGAGCAAGAGCAG
ACGGCTGGAAAATCTGATCGCCCAGCTGCCCGGCGAGAAGAAGAATGGCCTGTTCGGCAACCTGATTGCC
CTGAGCCTGGGCCTGACCCCCAACTTCAAGAGCAACTTCGACCTGGCCGAGGATGCCAAACTGCAGCTGA
GCAAGGACACCTACGACGACGACCTGGACAACCTGCTGGCCCAGATCGGCGACCAGTACGCCGACCTGTT
TCTGGCCGCCAAGAACCTGTCCGACGCCATCCTGCTGAGCGACATCCTGAGAGTGAACACCGAGATCACC
AAGGCCCCCCTGAGCGCCTCTATGATCAAGAGATACGACGAGCACCACCAGGACCTGACCCTGCTGAAAG
CTCTCGTGCGGCAGCAGCTGCCTGAGAAGTACAAAGAGATTTTCTTCGACCAGAGCAAGAACGGCTACGC
CGGCTACATTGACGGCGGAGCCAGCCAGGAAGAGTTCTACAAGTTCATCAAGCCCATCCTGGAAAAGATG
GACGGCACCGAGGAACTGCTCGTGAAGCTGAACAGAGAGGACCTGCTGCGGAAGCAGCGGACCTTCGACA
ACGGCAGCATCCCCCACCAGATCCACCTGGGAGAGCTGCACGCCATTCTGCGGCGGCAGGAAGATTTTTA
CCCATTCCTGAAGGACAACCGGGAAAAGATCGAGAAGATCCTGACCTTCCGCATCCCCTACTACGTGGGC
CCTCTGGCCAGGGGAAACAGCAGATTCGCCTGGATGACCAGAAAGAGCGAGGAAACCATCACCCCCTGGA
ACTTCGAGGAAGTGGTGGACAAGGGCGCTTCCGCCCAGAGCTTCATCGAGCGGATGACCAACTTCGATAA
GAACCTGCCCAACGAGAAGGTGCTGCCCAAGCACAGCCTGCTGTACGAGTACTTCACCGTGTATAACGAG
CTGACCAAAGTGAAATACGTGACCGAGGGAATGAGAAAGCCCGCCTTCCTGAGCGGCGAGCAGAAAAAGG
CCATCGTGGACCTGCTGTTCAAGACCAACCGGAAAGTGACCGTGAAGCAGCTGAAAGAGGACTACTTCAA
GAAAATCGAGTGCTTCGACTCCGTGGAAATCTCCGGCGTGGAAGATCGGTTCAACGCCTCCCTGGGCACA
TACCACGATCTGCTGAAAATTATCAAGGACAAGGACTTCCTGGACAATGAGGAAAACGAGGACATTCTGG
AAGATATCGTGCTGACCCTGACACTGTTTGAGGACAGAGAGATGATCGAGGAACGGCTGAAAACCTATGC
CCACCTGTTCGACGACAAAGTGATGAAGCAGCTGAAGCGGCGGAGATACACCGGCTGGGGCAGGCTGAGC
CGGAAGCTGATCAACGGCATCCGGGACAAGCAGTCCGGCAAGACAATCCTGGATTTCCTGAAGTCCGACG
GCTTCGCCAACAGAAACTTCATGCAGCTGATCCACGACGACAGCCTGACCTTTAAAGAGGACATCCAGAA
AGCCCAGGTGTCCGGCCAGGGCGATAGCCTGCACGAGCACATTGCCAATCTGGCCGGCAGCCCCGCCATT
AAGAAGGGCATCCTGCAGACAGTGAAGGTGGTGGACGAGCTCGTGAAAGTGATGGGCCGGCACAAGCCCG
AGAACATCGTGATCGAAATGGCCAGAGAGAACCAGACCACCCAGAAGGGACAGAAGAACAGCCGCGAGAG
AATGAAGCGGATCGAAGAGGGCATCAAAGAGCTGGGCAGCCAGATCCTGAAAGAACACCCAGTGGAAAAC
ACCCAGCTGCAGAACGAGAAGCTGTACCTGTACTACCTGCAGAATGGGCGGGATATGTACGTGGACCAGG
AACTGGACATCAACCGGCTGTCCGACTACGATGTGGACCATATCGTGCCTCAGAGCTTTCTGAAGGACGA
CTCCATCGACAACAAGGTGCTGACCAGAAGCGACAAGGCCCGGGGCAAGAGCGACAACGTGCCCTCCGAA
GAGGTCGTGAAGAAGATGAAGAACTACTGGCGGCAGCTGCTGAACGCCAAGCTGATTACCCAGAGAAAGT
TCGACAATCTGACCAAGGCCGAGAGAGGCGGCCTGAGCGAACTGGATAAGGCCGGCTTCATCAAGAGACA
GCTGGTGGAAACCCGGCAGATCACAAAGCACGTGGCACAGATCCTGGACTCCCGGATGAACACTAAGTAC
GACGAGAATGACAAGCTGATCCGGGAAGTGAAAGTGATCACCCTGAAGTCCAAGCTGGTGTCCGATTTCC
GGAAGGATTTCCAGTTTTACAAAGTGCGCGAGATCAACAACTACCACCACGCCCACGACGCCTACCTGAA
CGCCGTCGTGGGAACCGCCCTGATCAAAAAGTACCCTAAGCTGGAAAGCGAGTTCGTGTACGGCGACTAC
AAGGTGTACGACGTGCGGAAGATGATCGCCAAGAGCGAGCAGGAAATCGGCAAGGCTACCGCCAAGTACT
TCTTCTACAGCAACATCATGAACTTTTTCAAGACCGAGATTACCCTGGCCAACGGCGAGATCCGGAAGCG
GCCTCTGATCGAGACAAACGGCGAAACCGGGGAGATCGTGTGGGATAAGGGCCGGGATTTTGCCACCGTG
CGGAAAGTGCTGAGCATGCCCCAAGTGAATATCGTGAAAAAGACCGAGGTGCAGACAGGCGGCTTCAGCA
AAGAGTCTATCCTGCCCAAGAGGAACAGCGATAAGCTGATCGCCAGAAAGAAGGACTGGGACCCTAAGAA
GTACGGCGGCTTCGACAGCCCCACCGTGGCCTATTCTGTGCTGGTGGTGGCCAAAGTGGAAAAGGGCAAG
TCCAAGAAACTGAAGAGTGTGAAAGAGCTGCTGGGGATCACCATCATGGAAAGAAGCAGCTTCGAGAAGA
ATCCCATCGACTTTCTGGAAGCCAAGGGCTACAAAGAAGTGAAAAAGGACCTGATCATCAAGCTGCCTAA
GTACTCCCTGTTCGAGCTGGAAAACGGCCGGAAGAGAATGCTGGCCTCTGCCGGCGAACTGCAGAAGGGA
AACGAACTGGCCCTGCCCTCCAAATATGTGAACTTCCTGTACCTGGCCAGCCACTATGAGAAGCTGAAGG
GCTCCCCCGAGGATAATGAGCAGAAACAGCTGTTTGTGGAACAGCACAAGCACTACCTGGACGAGATCAT
CGAGCAGATCAGCGAGTTCTCCAAGAGAGTGATCCTGGCCGACGCTAATCTGGACAAAGTGCTGTCCGCC
TACAACAAGCACCGGGATAAGCCCATCAGAGAGCAGGCCGAGAATATCATCCACCTGTTTACCCTGACCA
ATCTGGGAGCCCCTGCCGCCTTCAAGTACTTTGACACCACCATCGACCGGAAGAGGTACACCAGCACCAA
AGAGGTGCTGGACGCCACCCTGATCCACCAGAGCATCACCGGCCTGTACGAGACACGAATCGATTTGTCT
CAGCTGGGAGGCGATGGGTCCGGGAGCGGCGGGAGCGGAGGGAGCAAAAGGCCGGCGGCCACGAAAAAGG
CCGGCCAGGCAAAAAAGAAAAAGAGCGGAGGCTCCGACGCCAAGAGCCTGACCGCCTGGAGCAGAACCCT
GGTGACCTTCAAGGACGTGTTCGTGGACTTCACCAGAGAGGAGTGGAAGCTGCTGGACACCGCCCAGCAG
ATCGTGTACAGAAACGTGATGCTGGAGAACTACAAGAACCTGGTGAGCCTGGGCTACCAGCTGACCAAGC
CCGACGTGATCCTGAGACTGGAGAAGGGCGAGGAGCCCTGGCTGGTGGAGAGAGAGATCCACCAGGGAAG
CGAGGGCAGAGGAAGCCTTCTAACATGCGGTGACGTGGAGGAGAATCCCGGCCCTTCCGGGATGGCCAAG
CCTTTGTCTCAAGAAGAATCCACCCTCATTGAAAGAGCAACGGCTACAATCAACAGCATCCCCATCTCTG
AGGACTACAGCGTCGCCAGCGCAGCTCTCTCTAGCGACGGCCGCATCTTCACTGGTGTCAATGTATATCA
TTTTACTGGGGGACCTTGTGCAGAACTCGTGGTGCTGGGCACTGCTGCTGCTGCGGCAGCTGGCAACCTG
ACTTGTATCGTCGCGATCGGAAATGAGAACAGGGGCATCTTGAGCCCCTGCGGACGGTGCCGACAGGTGC
TTCTCGATCTGCATCCTGGGATCAAAGCCATAGTGAAGGACAGTGATGGACAGCCGACGGCAGTTGGGAT
TCGTGAATTGCTGCCCTCTGGTTATGTGTGGGAGGGCTAATAAATTCGAAAATCAACCTCTGGATTACAA
AATTTGTGAAAGATTGACTGGTATTCTTAACTATGTTGCTCCTTTTACGCTATGTGGATACGCTGCTTTA
ATGCCTTTGTATCATGCTATTGCTTCCCGTATGGCTTTCATTTTCTCCTCCTTGTATAAATCCTGGTTGC
TGTCTCTTTATGAGGAGTTGTGGCCCGTTGTCAGGCAACGTGGCGTGGTGTGCACTGTGTTTGCTGACGC
AACCCCCACTGGTTGGGGCATTGCCACCACCTGTCAGCTCCTTTCCGGGACTTTCGCTTTCCCCCTCCCT
ATTGCCACGGCGGAACTCATCGCCGCCTGCCTTGCCCGCTGCTGGACAGGGGCTCGGCTGTTGGGCACTG
ACAATTCCGTGGTGTTGTCGGGGAAATCATCGTCCTTTCCTTGGCTGCTCGCCTGTGTTGCCACCTGGAT
TCTGCGCGGGACGTCCTTCTGCTACGTCCCTTCGGCCCTCAATCCAGCGGACCTTCCTTCCCGCGGCCTG
CTGCCGGCTCTGCGGCCTCTTCCGCGTCCTCGCCTTCGCCCTCAGACGAGTCGGATCTCCCTTTGGGCCG
CCTCCCCGCGTCGACTTTAAGACCAATGACTTACAAGGCAGCTGTAGATCTTAGCCACTTTTTAAAAGAA
AAGGGGGGACTGGAAGGGCTAATTCACTCCCAACGAAGATAAGATCTGCTTTTTGCTTGTACTGGGTCTC
TCTGGTTAGACCAGATCTGAGCCTGGGAGCTCTCTGGCTAACTAGGGAACCCACTGCTTAAGCCTCAATA
AAGCTTGCCTTGAGTGCTTCAAGTAGTGTGTGCCCGTCTGTTGTGTGACTCTGGTAACTAGAGATCCCTC
AGACCCTTTTAGTCAGTGTGGAAAATCTCTAGCAGGGCCCGTTTAAACCCGCTGATCAGCCTCGACTGTG
CCTTCTAGTTGCCAGCCATCTGTTGTTTGCCCCTCCCCCGTGCCTTCCTTGACCCTGGAAGGTGCCACTC
CCACTGTCCTTTCCTAATAAAATGAGGAAATTGCATCGCATTGTCTGAGTAGGTGTCATTCTATTCTGGG
GGGTGGGGTGGGGCAGGACAGCAAGGGGGAGGATTGGGAAGATAATAGCAGGCATGCTGGGGATGCGGTG
GGCTCTATGGCTTCTGAGGCGGAAAGAACCAGCTGGGGCTCTAGGGGGTATCCCC
[124 nt withheld, positions 9996-10119]
C
[91 nt withheld, positions 10121-10211]
A
[49 nt withheld, positions 10213-10261]
CCTTTGACGTTGGAGTCCACGTTCTTT
[37 nt withheld, positions 10289-10325]
ACCCTATCTCGGTCTATTCTTTTGATTTATAAGGGATTTTGCCGATTTCGGCCTATTGGTTAAAAAATGA
GCTGATTTAACAAAAATTTAACGCGAATTAATTCTGTGGAATGTGTGTCAGTTAGGGTGTGGAAAGTCCC
CAGGCTCCCCAGCAGGCAGAAGTATGCAAAGCATGCATCTCAATTAGTCAGCAACCAGGTGTGGAAAGTC
CCCAGGCTCCCCAGCAGGCAGAAGTATGCAAAGCATGCATCTCAATTAGTCAGCAACCATAGTCCCGCCC
CTAACTCCGCCCATCCCGCCCCTAACTCCGCCCAGTTCCGCCCATTCTCCGCCCCATGGCTGACTAATTT
TTTTTATTTATGCAGAGGCCGAGGCCGCCTCTGCCTCTGAGCTATTCCAGAAGTAGTGAGGAGGCTTTTT
TGGAGGCCTAGGCTTTTGCAAAAAGCTCCCGGGAGCTTGTATATCCATTTTCGGATCTGATCAGCACGTG
TTGACAATTAATCATCGGCATAGTATATCGGCATAGTATAATACGACAAGGTGAGGAACTAAACCATGGC
CAAGTTGACCAGTGCCGTTCCGGTGCTCACCGCGCGCGACGTCGCCGGAGCGGTCGAGTTCTGGACCGAC
CGGCTCGGGTTCTCCCGGGACTTCGTGGAGGACGACTTCGCCGGTGTGGTCCGGGACGACGTGACCCTGT
TCATCAGCGCGGTCCAGGACCAGGTGGTGCCGGACAACACCCTGGCCTGGGTGTGGGTGCGCGGCCTGGA
CGAGCTGTACGCCGAGTGGTCGGAGGTCGTGTCCACGAACTTCCGGGACGCCTCCGGGCCGGCCATGACC
GAGATCGGCGAGCAGCCGTGGGGGCGGGAGTTCGCCCTGCGCGACCCGGCCGGCAACTGCGTGCACTTCG
TGGCCGAGGAGCAGGACTGACACGTGCTACGAGATTTCGATTCCACCGCCGCCTTCTATGAAAGGTTGGG
CTTCGGAATCGTTTTCCGGGACGCCGGCTGGATGATCCTCCAGCGCGGGGATCTCATGCTGGAGTTCTTC
GCCCACCCCAACTTGTTTATTGCAGCTTATAATGGTTACAAATAAAGCAATAGCATCACAAATTTCACAA
ATAAAGCATTTTTTTCACTGCATTCTAGTTGTGGTTTGTCCAAACTCATCAATGTATCTTATCATGTCTG
TATACCGTCGACCTCTAGCTAGAGCTTGGCGTAATCATGGTCATAGCTGTTTCCTGTGTGAAATTGTTAT
CCGCTCACAATTCCACACAACATACGAGCCGGAAGCATAAAGTGTAAAGCCTGGGGTGCCTAATGAGTGA
GCTAACTCACATTAATTGCGTTGCGCTCACTGCCCGCTTTCCAGTCGGGAAACCTGTCGTGCCAGCTGCA
TTAATGAATCGGCCAACGCGCGGGGAGAGGCGGTTTGCGTATTGGGCGCTCTTCCGCTTCCTCGCTCACT
GACTCGCTGCGCTCGGTCGTTCGGCTGCGGCGAGCGGTATCAGCTCACTCAAAGGCGGTAATACGGTTAT
CCACAGAATCAGGGGATAACGCAGGAAAGAACATGTGAGCAAAAGGCCAGCAAAAGGCCAGGAACCGTAA
AAAGGCCGCGTTGCTGGCGTTTTTCCATAGGCTCCGCCCCCCTGACGAGCATCACAAAAATCGACGCTCA
AGTCAGAGGTGGCGAAACCCGACAGGACTATAAAGATACCAGGCGTTTCCCCCTGGAAGCTCCCTCGTGC
GCTCTCCTGTTCCGACCCTGCCGCTTACCGGATACCTGTCCGCCTTTCTCCCTTCGGGAAGCGTGGCGCT
TTCTCATAGCTCACGCTGTAGGTATCTCAGTTCGGTGTAGGTCGTTCGCTCCAAGCTGGGCTGTGTGCAC
GAACCCCCCGTTCAGCCCGACCGCTGCGCCTTATCCGGTAACTATCGTCTTGAGTCCAACCCGGTAAGAC
ACGACTTATCGCCACTGGCAGCAGCCACTGGTAACAGGATTAGCAGAGCGAGGTATGTAGGCGGTGCTAC
AGAGTTCTTGAAGTGGTGGCCTAACTACGGCTACACTAGAAGAACAGTATTTGGTATCTGCGCTCTGCTG
AAGCCAGTTACCTTCGGAAAAAGAGTTGGTAGCTCTTGATCCGGCAAACAAACCACCGCTGGTAGCGGTG
GTTTTTTTGTTTGCAAGCAGCAGATTACGCGCAGAAAAAAAGGATCTCAAGAAGATCCTTTGATCTTTTC
TACGGGGTCTGACGCTCAGTGGAACGAAAACTCACGTTAAGGGATTTTGGTCATGAGATTATCAAAAAGG
ATCTTCACCTAGATCCTTTTAAATTAAAAATGAAGTTTTAAATCAATCTAAAGTATATATGAGTAAACTT
GGTCTGACAGTTACCAATGCTTAATCAGTGAGGCACCTATCTCAGCGATCTGTCTATTTCGTTCATCCAT
AGTTGCCTGACTCCCCGTCGTGTAGATAACTACGATACGGGAGGGCTTACCATCTGGCCCCAGTGCTGCA
ATGATACCGCGAGACCCACGCTCACCGGCTCCAGATTTATCAGCAATAAACCAGCCAGCCGGAAGGGCCG
AGCGCAGAAGTGGTCCTGCAACTTTATCCGCCTCCATCCAGTCTATTAATTGTTGCCGGGAAGCTAGAGT
AAGTAGTTCGCCAGTTAATAGTTTGCGCAACGTTGTTGCCATTGCTACAGGCATCGTGGTGTCACGCTCG
TCGTTTGGTATGGCTTCATTCAGCTCCGGTTCCCAACGATCAAGGCGAGTTACATGATCCCCCATGTTGT
GCAAAAAAGCGGTTAGCTCCTTCGGTCCTCCGATCGTTGTCAGAAGTAAGTTGGCCGCAGTGTTATCACT
CATGGTTATGGCAGCACTGCATAATTCTCTTACTGTCATGCCATCCGTAAGATGCTTTTCTGTGACTGGT
GAGTACTCAACCAAGTCATTCTGAGAATAGTGTATGCGGCGACCGAGTTGCTCTTGCCCGGCGTCAATAC
GGGATAATACCGCGCCACATAGCAGAACTTTAAAAGTGCTCATCATTGGAAAACGTTCTTCGGGGCGAAA
ACTCTCAAGGATCTTACCGCTGTTGAGATCCAGTTCGATGTAACCCACTCGTGCACCCAACTGATCTTCA
GCATCTTTTACTTTCACCAGCGTTTCTGGGTGAGCAAAAACAGGAAGGCAAAATGCCGCAAAAAAGGGAA
TAAGGGCGACACGGAAATGTTGAATACTCATACTCTTCCTTTTTCAATATTATTGAAGCATTTATCAGGG
TTATTGTCTCATGAGCGGATACATATTTGAATGTATTTAGAAAAATAAACAAATAGGGGTTCCGCGCACA
TTTCCCCGAAAAGTGCCACCTGAC
Features (pLannotate 1.2.2; 33 found; start..end, strand, type, name):
     31..83      -  misc_feature   bom (fragment): basis of mobility region from pBR322
    238..617     +  enhancer       CMV enhancer: human cytomegalovirus immediate early enhancer
    618..817     +  promoter       CMV promoter: human cytomegalovirus (CMV) immediate early promoter
    835..1015    +  LTR            5' LTR (truncated): truncated 5' long terminal repeat (LTR) from HIV-1
   1062..1187    +  misc_feature   HIV-1 Ψ: packaging signal of human immunodeficiency virus type 1
   1171..1534    +  CDS            HIV-1 gag (fragment): gag protein from human immunodeficiency virus 1; gag
   1680..1913    +  misc_feature   RRE: The Rev response element (RRE) of HIV-1 allows for Rev-dependent mRNA export from the nucleus to the cytoplasm.
   2290..2390    +  CDS            Rev (fragment): human immunodeficiency virus 1 (HIV-1) Rev protein; rev; enhances nuclear export of unspliced and incompletely spliced viral mRNAs
   2440..2557    +  misc_feature   cPPT/CTS: central polypurine tract and central termination sequence of HIV-1
   2659..2870    +  promoter       EF-1α core promoter: core promoter for human elongation factor EF-1α
   2871..3809    +  intron         EF-1α intron A: intron upstream of the start codon of human EF-1α
   3895..7994    +  CDS            dCas9 (fragment): catalytically dead mutant of the Cas9 endonuclease from the Streptococcus pyogenes Type II CRISPR/Cas system RNA-guided DNA-binding protein that lacks endonuclease activity due to the D10A mutation in the RuvC catalytic domain and the N863A mutation in the HNH catalytic domain
   8026..8073    +  CDS            nucleoplasmin NLS: bipartite nuclear localization signal from nucleoplasmin
   8119..8307    +  CDS            ZNF720 (fragment): ZN720_HUMAN - Experimental evidence at protein level: Swiss-Prot protein existence level 1. From Homo sapiens (Human).
   8392..8790    +  CDS            BSD: blasticidin S deaminase; Aspergillus terreus BSD; confers resistance to blasticidin
   8801..9389    +  misc_feature   WPRE: woodchuck hepatitis virus posttranscriptional regulatory element
   9385..9528    +  CDS            nef (fragment): NEF_HV1LA - Experimental evidence at protein level: Swiss-Prot protein existence level 1. Extracellular Nef protein targets CD4(+) T-lymphocytes for apoptosis by interacting with CXCR4 surface receptors. From Human immunodeficiency virus type 1 group M subtype B (isolate Lai) (HIV-1).
   9514..9694    +  LTR            5' LTR (truncated): truncated 5' long terminal repeat (LTR) from HIV-1
   9726..9837    +  polyA_signal   bGH poly(A) signal: bovine growth hormone polyadenylation signal
   9954..9975    +  promoter       SV40 promoter (fragment): SV40 enhancer and early promoter
   9996..10424   +  rep_origin     f1 ori (sequence partly withheld): f1 bacteriophage origin of replication; arrow indicates direction of (+) strand synthesis
  10438..10767   +  promoter       SV40 promoter: SV40 enhancer and early promoter
  10815..10862   +  promoter       EM7 promoter: synthetic bacterial promoter&nbsp
  10881..11255   +  CDS            BleoR: antibiotic-binding protein; Sh ble from Streptoalloteichus hindustanus; confers resistance to bleomycin, phleomycin, and Zeocin™
  11265..11390   +  CDS            ble (fragment): BLE_KLEPN - Experimental evidence at protein level: Swiss-Prot protein existence level 1. Binding protein with a strong affinity to the bleomycin family of antibiotics. Binds to CL990; an antimitotic-antibiotic compound. From Klebsiella pneumoniae.
  11385..11506   +  polyA_signal   SV40 poly(A) signal: SV40 polyadenylation signal
  11577..11599   -  protein_bind   lac operator (fragment): The lac repressor binds to the lac operator to inhibit transcription in E. coli. This inhibition can be relieved by adding lactose or isopropyl-β-D-thiogalactopyranoside (IPTG). lac repressor encoded by lacI
  11603..11633   -  promoter       lac promoter: promoter for the E. coli lac operon
  11648..11669   -  protein_bind   CAP binding site: CAP binding activates transcription in the presence of cAMP. E. coli catabolite activator protein
  11682..11774   -  CDS            lacI (fragment): lac repressor; lacI; The lac repressor binds to the lac operator to inhibit transcription in E. coli. This inhibition can be relieved by adding lactose or isopropyl-β-D-thiogalactopyranoside (IPTG).
  11957..12545   -  rep_origin     ori: high-copy-number ColE1/pMB1/pBR322/pUC origin of replication
  12716..13576   -  CDS            AmpR: β-lactamase; bla; confers resistance to ampicillin, carbenicillin, and related antibiotics
  13577..13681   -  promoter       AmpR promoter: bla
