[The description below was written by a language model from this plasmid's Addgene catalogue record and pLannotate feature annotations shown in this document.]
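Description:
pRDB_181 is a lentiviral CRISPR interference vector assembled on the pRDA_722 backbone, designed to deliver only the Cas component, with no guide RNA cassette recorded. It is a 13.7 kb plasmid propagated in E. coli through a high-copy ColE1/pUC-type origin with ampicillin selection (AmpR under its own promoter). The backbone also carries an f1 origin and an SV40/EM7-driven BleoR cassette lying outside the viral transfer region.

The transfer region has the layout of a third-generation, Tat-independent HIV-1 vector. A CMV enhancer/promoter drives a truncated 5' LTR, followed by the Ψ packaging signal with a gag fragment, the Rev response element for Rev-dependent export of the genomic RNA, and the cPPT/CTS. A truncated 3' LTR and a bGH polyadenylation signal close the unit.

Within it, the human EF-1α core promoter with intron A drives a catalytically dead Streptococcus pyogenes Cas9, followed by a nucleoplasmin bipartite NLS and a KRAB repressor domain. The catalogue entry identifies this domain as ZNF10 KRAB, whereas the automated annotation labels it a ZNF720 fragment, probably because of homology among KRAB domains. The blasticidin S deaminase gene sits immediately downstream and provides the mammalian selection marker. The feature table does not annotate the element linking it to the dCas9-KRAB reading frame. A WPRE follows to enhance transcript expression.

The construct is suited to producing lentivirus and establishing blasticidin-selected cell populations that stably express dCas9-KRAB. Guides can then be supplied from a separate vector for targeted transcriptional repression or CRISPRi screening.
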