Addgene plasmid #216102: pRDB_181
Purpose: CRISPRi, EF1a-driven dCas9-KRAB (ZNF10) (Cas only)
Depositing lab: John Doench. Depositing organization: Broad Institute. Publication: Modular vector assembly enables rapid assessment of emerging CRISPR technologies. McGee AV, Liu YV, Griffith AL, Szegletes ZM, Wen B, Kraus C, Miller NW, Steger RJ, Escude Velasco B, Bosch JA, Zirin JD, Viswanatha R, Sontheimer EJ, Goodale A, Greene MA, Green TM, Doench JG. Cell Genom. 2024 Mar 13;4(3):100519. doi: 10.1016/j.xgen.2024.100519. PubMed 38484704.
Backbone
  Vector backbone: pRDA_722
  Vector type: Lentiviral, CRISPR ; Assembled Vector
  Selectable markers: Blasticidin
Growth in bacteria
  Bacterial resistance: Ampicillin, 100 μg/mL
  Growth temperature: 37°C
  Growth strain: NEB Stable
  Copy number: Unknown
Gene/Insert
  Gene/Insert name: Cas9 [Sp]
  Species: Streptococcus pyogenes
  Cloning method: Unknown
Terms and licenses: Academic/Nonprofit Terms; Industry Terms: Not Available to Industry
Depositor comments: Please visit https://www.biorxiv.org/content/10.1101/2023.10.25.564061v1 for bioRxiv preprint.
How to cite: pRDB_181 was a gift from John Doench (Addgene plasmid # 216102 ; http://n2t.net/addgene:216102 ; RRID:Addgene_216102)
